>Addgene plasmid #103617 | LSB-hsa-miR-532-3p | depositor full sequence | sequence record 196282 | Full Sequence
AATTGAGGGGATAACGCAGGAAAGAACATGTGAGCAAAAGGCCAGCAAAAGGCCAGGAACCGTAAAAAGG
CCGCGTTGCTGGCGTTTTTCCATAGGCTCCGCCCCCCTGACGAGCATCACAAAAATCGACGCTCAAGTCA
GAGGTGGCGAAACCCGACAGGACTATAAAGATACCAGGCGTTTCCCCCTGGAAGCTCCCTCGTGCGCTCT
CCTGTTCCGACCCTGCCGCTTACCGGATACCTGTCCGCCTTTCTCCCTTCGGGAAGCGTGGCGCTTTCTC
ATAGCTCACGCTGTAGGTATCTCAGTTCGGTGTAGGTCGTTCGCTCCAAGCTGGGCTGTGTGCACGAACC
CCCCGTTCAGCCCGACCGCTGCGCCTTATCCGGTAACTATCGTCTTGAGTCCAACCCGGTAAGACACGAC
TTATCGCCACTGGCAGCAGCCACTGGTAACAGGATTAGCAGAGCGAGGTATGTAGGCGGTGCTACAGAGT
TCTTGAAGTGGTGGCCTAACTACGGCTACACTAGAAGAACAGTATTTGGTATCTGCGCTCTGCTGAAGCC
AGTTACCTTCGGAAAAAGAGTTGGTAGCTCTTGATCCGGCAAACAAACCACCGCTGGTAGCGGTGGTTTT
TTTGTTTGCAAGCAGCAGATTACGCGCAGAAAAAAAGGATCTCAAGAAGATCCTTTGATCTTTTCTACGG
GGTCTGACGCTCAGTGGAACGAAAACTCACGTTAAGGGATTTTGGTCATGAGATTATCAAAAAGGATCTT
CACCTAGATCCTTTTAAATTAAAAATGAAGTTTTAAATCAATCTAAAGTATATATGAGTAAACTTGGTCT
GACAGTTACCAATGCTTAATCAGTGAGGCACCTATCTCAGCGATCTGTCTATTTCGTTCATCCATAGTTG
CCTGACTCCCCGTCGTGTAGATAACTACGATACGGGAGGGCTTACCATCTGGCCCCAGTGCTGCAATGAT
ACCGCGAGAACCACGCTCACCGGCTCCAGATTTATCAGCAATAAACCAGCCAGCCGGAAGGGCCGAGCGC
AGAAGTGGTCCTGCAACTTTATCCGCCTCCATCCAGTCTATTAATTGTTGCCGGGAAGCTAGAGTAAGTA
GTTCGCCAGTTAATAGTTTGCGCAACGTTGTTGCCATTGCTACAGGCATCGTGGTGTCACGCTCGTCGTT
TGGTATGGCTTCATTCAGCTCCGGTTCCCAACGATCAAGGCGAGTTACATGATCCCCCATGTTGTGCAAA
AAAGCGGTTAGCTCCTTCGGTCCTCCGATCGTTGTCAGAAGTAAGTTGGCCGCAGTGTTATCACTCATGG
TTATGGCAGCACTGCATAATTCTCTTACTGTCATGCCATCCGTAAGATGCTTTTCTGTGACTGGTGAGTA
CTCAACCAAGTCATTCTGAGAATAGTGTATGCGGCGACCGAGTTGCTCTTGCCCGGCGTCAATACGGGAT
AATACCGCGCCACATAGCAGAACTTTAAAAGTGCTCATCATTGGAAAACGTTCTTCGGGGCGAAAACTCT
CAAGGATCTTACCGCTGTTGAGATCCAGTTCGATGTAACCCACTCGTGCACCCAACTGATCTTCAGCATC
TTTTACTTTCACCAGCGTTTCTGGGTGAGCAAAAACAGGAAGGCAAAATGCCGCAAAAAAGGGAATAAGG
GCGACACGGAAATGTTGAATACTCATACTCTTCCTTTTTCAATATTATTGAAGCATTTATCAGGGTTATT
GTCTCATGAGCGGATACATATTTGAATGTAGCTCCGAATTTCTCGAGGGCTTGTCGACGACGGCGGTCTC
CGTCGTCAGGATCATGAATTCGACCCGCCTGCCACCATGACCGAGTACAAGCCCACGGTGCGCCTCGCCA
CCCGCGACGACGTCCCCCGGGCCGTACGCACCCTCGCCGCCGCGTTCGCCGACTACCCCGCCACGCGCCA
CACCGTCGACCCGGACCGCCACATCGAGCGGGTCACCGAGCTGCAAGAACTCTTCCTCACGCGCGTCGGG
CTCGACATCGGCAAGGTGTGGGTCGCGGACGACGGCGCCGCGGTGGCGGTCTGGACCACGCCGGAGAGCG
TCGAAGCGGGGGCGGTGTTCGCCGAGATCGGCCCGCGCATGGCCGAGTTGAGCGGTTCCCGGCTGGCCGC
GCAGCAACAGATGGAAGGCCTCCTGGCGCCGCACCGGCCCAAGGAGCCCGCGTGGTTCCTGGCCACCGTC
GGCGTCTCGCCCGACCACCAGGGCAAGGGTCTGGGCAGCGCCGTCGTGCTCCCCGGAGTGGAGGCGGCCG
AGCGCGCCGGGGTGCCCGCCTTCCTGGAGACATCCGCGCCCCGCAACCTCCCCTTCTACGAGCGGCTCGG
CTTCACCGTCACCGCCGACGTCGAGGTGCCCGAAGGACCGCGCACCTGGTGCATGACCCGCAAGCCCGGT
GCCTGATACGCGTGAATTCACTCCTCAGGTGCAGGCTGCCTATCAGAAGGTGGTGGCTGGTGTGGCCAAT
GCCCTGGCTCACAAATACCACTGAGATCTTTTTCCCTCTGCCAAAAATTATGGGGACATCATGAAGCCCC
TTGAGCATCTGACTTCTGGCTAATAAAGGAAATTTATTTTCATTGCAATAGTGTGTTGGAATTTTTTGTG
TCTCTCACTCGGAAGGACATATGGGAGGGCAAATCATTTAAAACATCAGAATGAGTATTTGGTTTAGAGT
TTGGCAACATATGCCCATATGCTGGCTGCCATGAACAAAGGTTGGCTATAAAGAGGTCATCAGTATATGA
AACAGCCCCCTGCTGTCCATTCCTTATTCCATAGAAAAGCCTTGACTTGAGGTTAGATTTTTTTTATATT
TTGTTTTGTGTTATTTTTTTCTTTAACATCCCTAAAATTTTCCTTACATGTTTTACTAGCCAGATTTTTC
CTCCTCTCCTGACTACTCCCAGTCATAGCTGTCCCTCTTCTCTTATGGAGATCCCTCGACCTGCAGCCCA
AGCTTGAATTCTCTAGAATTACCCTGTTATCCCTATGCTTGGTTTACCGAGCTCTTATTGGTTTTCAAAC
TTCATTGACTGTGCCCAACGCGCCTGGGAGCTCACGGGGACAGCCCCCCCCCAAAGCCCCCAGGGATGTA
ATTACGTCCCTCCCCCGCTAGGGGGCAGCAGCGAGCCGCCCGGGGCTCCGCTCCGGTCCGGCGCTCCCCC
CGCATCCCCGAGCCGGCAGCGTGCGGGGACAGCCCGGGCACGGGGAAGGTGGCACGGGATCGCTTTCCTC
TGAACGCTTCTCGCTGCTCTTTGAGCCTGCAGACACCTGGGGGGATACGGGGAAAAAGCTAGGCTGAAAG
ACCGGTTCTTAGAATGACACGCGCCTGGGAGCTCACGGGGACAGCCCCCCCCCAAAGCCCCCAGGGATGT
AATTACGTCCCTCCCCCGCTAGGGGGCAGCAGCGAGCCGCCCGGGGCTCCGCTCCGGTCCGGCGCTCCCC
CCGCATCCCCGAGCCGGCAGCGTGCGGGGACAGCCCGGGCACGGGGAAGGTGGCACGGGATCGCTTTCCT
CTGAACGCTTCTCGCTGCTCTTTGAGCCTGCAGACACCTGGGGGGATACGGGGAAAAAGCTAACTTCTGA
GACGACAACTTTGTATAGAAAAGTTGGCTCCGAATTCGCCCTTGACAGCAGAGATCCAGTTTGGTTAATT
AATTGGCTCCGGTGCCCGTCAGTGGGCAGAGCGCACATCGCCCACAGTCCCCGAGAAGTTGTGGGGAGGG
GTCGGCAATTGAACCGGTGCCTAGAGAAGGTGGCGCGGGGTAAACTGGGAAAGTGATGTCGTGTACTGGC
TCCGCCTTTTTCCCGAGGGTGGGGGAGAACCGTATATAAGTGCAGTAGTCGCCGTGAACGTTCTTTTTCG
CAACGGGTTTGCCGCCAGAACACAGGTAAGTGCCGTGTGTGGTTCCCGCGGGCCTGGCCTCTTTACGGGT
TATGGCCCTTGCGTGCCTTGAATTACTTCCACCTGGCTGCAGTACGTGATTCTTGATCCCGAGCTTCGGG
TTGGAAGTGGGTGGGAGAGTTCGAGGCCTTGCGCTTAAGGAGCCCCTTCGCCTCGTGCTTGAGTTGAGGC
CTGGCCTGGGCGCTGGGGCCGCCGCGTGCGAATCTGGTGGCACCTTCGCGCCTGTCTCGCTGCTTTCGAT
AAGTCTCTAGCCATTTAAAATTTTTGATGACCTGCTGCGACGCTTTTTTTCTGGCAAGATAGTCTTGTAA
ATGCGGGCCAAGATCTGCACACTGGTATTTCGGTTTTTGGGGCCGCGGGCGGCGACGGGGCCCGTGCGTC
CCAGCGCACATGTTCGGCGAGGCGGGGCCTGCGAGCGCGGCCACCGAGAATCGGACGGGGGTAGTCTCAA
GCTGGCCGGCCTGCTCTGGTGCCTGGCCTCGCGCCGCCGTGTATCGCCCCGCCCTGGGCGGCAAGGCTGG
CCCGGTCGGCACCAGTTGCGTGAGCGGAAAGATGGCCGCTTCCCGGCCCTGCTGCAGGGAGCTCAAAATG
GAGGACGCGGCGCTCGGGAGAGCGGGCGGGTGAGTCACCCACACAAAGGAAAAGGGCCTTTCCGTCCTCA
GCCGTCGCTTCATGTGACTCCACGGAGTACCGGGCGCCGTCCAGGCACCTCGATTAGTTCTCGAGCTTTT
GGAGTACGTCGTCTTTAGGTTGGGGGGAGGGGTTTTATGCGATGGAGTTTCCCCACACTGAGTGGGTGGA
GACTGAAGTTAGGCCAGCTTGGCACTTGATGTAATTCTCCTTGGAATTTGCCCTTTTTGAGTTTGGATCT
TGGTTCATTCTCAAGCCTCAGACAGTGGTTCAAAGTTTTTTTCTTCCATTTCAGGTGTCGTGAGAAGGGC
GAATTCGACCCAAGTTTGTACAAAAAAGCAGGCTGGATCCAGGTGCCACCATGGTGAGCGAGCTGATTAA
GGAGAACATGCACATGAAGCTGTACATGGAGGGCACCGTGAACAACCACCACTTCAAGTGCACATCCGAG
GGCGAAGGCAAGCCCTACGAGGGCACCCAGACCATGAGAATCAAGGCGGTCGAGGGCGGCCCTCTCCCCT
TCGCCTTCGACATCCTGGCTACCAGCTTCATGTACGGCAGCAAAACCTTCATCAACCACACCCAGGGCAT
CCCCGACTTCTTTAAGCAGTCCTTCCCCGAGGGCTTCACATGGGAGAGAGTCACCACATACGAAGATGGG
GGCGTGCTGACCGCTACCCAGGACACCAGCCTCCAGGACGGCTGCCTCATCTACAACGTCAAGATCAGAG
GGGTGAACTTCCCATCCAACGGCCCTGTGATGCAGAAGAAAACACTCGGCTGGGAGGCCTCCACCGAGAC
ACTGTACCCCGCTGACGGCGGCCTGGAAGGCAGAGCCGACATGGCCCTGAAGCTCGTGGGCGGGGGCCAC
CTGATCTGCAACCTTAAGACCACATACAGATCCAAGAAACCCGCTAAGAACCTCAAGATGCCCGGCGTCT
ACTATGTGGACAGGAGACTGGAAAGAATCAAGGAGGCCGACAAAGAGACATACGTCGAGCAGCACGAGGT
GGCTGTGGCCAGATACTGCGACCTCCCTAGCAAACTGGGGCACAAACTTAATTGAGAATTCTACCACCCA
GCTTTCTTGTACAAAGTGGTACGTCTCAAGACCAGAGGTCTCTGCTTTCGATGTTTGCAAGCCTTGGGTG
TGGGAGGTGCAAGCCTTGGGTGTGGGAGGTGCAAGCCTTGGGTGTGGGAGGTGCAAGCCTTGGGTGTGGG
AGGCAACCAGAAGAGACCTGTGCTTCACTCCTCAGGTGCAGGCTGCCTATCAGAAGGTGGTGGCTGGTGT
GGCCAATGCCCTGGCTCACAAATACCACTGAGATCTTTTTCCCTCTGCCAAAAATTATGGGGACATCATG
AAGCCCCTTGAGCATCTGACTTCTGGCTAATAAAGGAAATTTATTTTCATTGCAATAGTGTGTTGGAATT
TTTTGTGTCTCTCACTCGGAAGGACATATGGGAGGGCAAATCATTTAAAACATCAGAATGAGTATTTGGT
TTAGAGTTTGGCAACATATGCCCATATGCTGGCTGCCATGAACAAAGGTTGGCTATAAAGAGGTCATCAG
TATATGAAACAGCCCCCTGCTGTCCATTCCTTATTCCATAGAAAAGCCTTGACTTGAGGTTAGATTTTTT
TTATATTTTGTTTTGTGTTATTTTTTTCTTTAACATCCCTAAAATTTTCCTTACATGTTTTACTAGCCAG
ATTTTTCCTCCTCTCCTGACTACTCCCAGTCATAGCTGTCCCTCTTCTCTTATGGAGATCCCGAGCGGTG
CGTTTTTATGCTTGTAGTATTGTATAATGTTTTTAAGATCCAAGCTTCTGACCTCTTCTCTTCCTCCCAC
AGGGCCTCGAGACAATTGCATCGATGGTACCAGTGAAAGTCTGCAATGAATTCGAGTTGGCGCGCCTGTC
ATTCTAAATCTCTCTTTCAGCCTAAAGCTTTTTCCCCGTATCCCCCCAGGTGTCTGCAGGCTCAAAGAGC
AGCGAGAAGCGTTCAGAGGAAAGCGATCCCGTGCCACCTTCCCCGTGCCCGGGCTGTCCCCGCACGCTGC
CGGCTCGGGGATGCGGGGGGAGCGCCGGACCGGAGCGGAGCCCCGGGCGGCTCGCTGCTGCCCCCTAGCG
GGGGAGGGACGTAATTACATCCCTGGGGGCTTTGGGAGGGGGCTGTCCCCGTGAGCTCCCAGGCGCGCCT
GTCATTCTAAATCTCTCTTTCAGCCTAAAGCTTTTTCCCCGTATCCCCCCAGGTGTCTGCAGGCTCAAAG
AGCAGCGAGAAGCGTTCAGAGGAAAGCGATCCCGTGCCACCTTCCCCGTGCCCGGGCTGTCCCCGCACGC
TGCCGGCTCGGGGATGCGGGGGGAGCGCCGGACCGGAGCGGAGCCCCGGGCGGCTCGCTGCTGCCCCCTA
GCGGGGGAGGGACGTAATTACATCCCTGGGGGCTTTGGGGGGGGGCTGTCCCCGTGAGCTCCCAGGCGCG
CCAACTCGGTACCGTATCGATGTCGACGTTAACGCTAGTGATATCAACTTTGTATAGAAAAGTTGGCTCC
GAATTCGCCCTTGACAGCAGAGATCCAGTTTGGTTAATTAATTGGCTCCGGTGCCCGTCAGTGGGCAGAG
CGCACATCGCCCACAGTCCCCGAGAAGTTGTGGGGAGGGGTCGGCAATTGAACCGGTGCCTAGAGAAGGT
GGCGCGGGGTAAACTGGGAAAGTGATGTCGTGTACTGGCTCCGCCTTTTTCCCGAGGGTGGGGGAGAACC
GTATATAAGTGCAGTAGTCGCCGTGAACGTTCTTTTTCGCAACGGGTTTGCCGCCAGAACACAGGTAAGT
GCCGTGTGTGGTTCCCGCGGGCCTGGCCTCTTTACGGGTTATGGCCCTTGCGTGCCTTGAATTACTTCCA
CCTGGCTGCAGTACGTGATTCTTGATCCCGAGCTTCGGGTTGGAAGTGGGTGGGAGAGTTCGAGGCCTTG
CGCTTAAGGAGCCCCTTCGCCTCGTGCTTGAGTTGAGGCCTGGCCTGGGCGCTGGGGCCGCCGCGTGCGA
ATCTGGTGGCACCTTCGCGCCTGTCTCGCTGCTTTCGATAAGTCTCTAGCCATTTAAAATTTTTGATGAC
CTGCTGCGACGCTTTTTTTCTGGCAAGATAGTCTTGTAAATGCGGGCCAAGATCTGCACACTGGTATTTC
GGTTTTTGGGGCCGCGGGCGGCGACGGGGCCCGTGCGTCCCAGCGCACATGTTCGGCGAGGCGGGGCCTG
CGAGCGCGGCCACCGAGAATCGGACGGGGGTAGTCTCAAGCTGGCCGGCCTGCTCTGGTGCCTGGCCTCG
CGCCGCCGTGTATCGCCCCGCCCTGGGCGGCAAGGCTGGCCCGGTCGGCACCAGTTGCGTGAGCGGAAAG
ATGGCCGCTTCCCGGCCCTGCTGCAGGGAGCTCAAAATGGAGGACGCGGCGCTCGGGAGAGCGGGCGGGT
GAGTCACCCACACAAAGGAAAAGGGCCTTTCCGTCCTCAGCCGTCGCTTCATGTGACTCCACGGAGTACC
GGGCGCCGTCCAGGCACCTCGATTAGTTCTCGAGCTTTTGGAGTACGTCGTCTTTAGGTTGGGGGGAGGG
GTTTTATGCGATGGAGTTTCCCCACACTGAGTGGGTGGAGACTGAAGTTAGGCCAGCTTGGCACTTGATG
TAATTCTCCTTGGAATTTGCCCTTTTTGAGTTTGGATCTTGGTTCATTCTCAAGCCTCAGACAGTGGTTC
AAAGTTTTTTTCTTCCATTTCAGGTGTCGTGAGAAGGGCGAATTCGACCCAAGTTTGTACAAAAAAGCAG
GCTCGCCACCATGGTGAGCAAGGGCGAGGAGCTGTTCACCGGGGTGGTGCCCATCCTGGTCGAGCTGGAC
GGCGACGTAAACGGCCACAAGTTCAGCGTGAGGGGCGAGGGCGAGGGCGATGCCACCAACGGCAAGCTGA
CCCTGAAGTTCATCTGCACCACCGGCAAGCTGCCCGTGCCCTGGCCCACCCTCGTGACCACCCTGAGCCA
CGGCGTGCAGTGCTTCGCCCGCTACCCCGACCACATGAAGCAGCACGACTTCTTCAAGTCCGCCATGCCC
GAAGGCTACGTCCAGGAGCGCACCATCTTCTTCAAGGACGACGGCACCTACAAGACCCGCGCCGAGGTGA
AGTTCGAGGGCGACACCCTAGTGAACCGCATCGAGCTGAAGGGCGTCGACTTCAAGGAGGACGGCAACAT
CCTGGGGCACAAGCTGGAGTACAACTTCAACAGCCACAACATCTATATCATGGCCGTCAAGCAGAAGAAC
GGCATCAAGGTGAACTTCAAGATCCGCCACAACGTGGAGGACGGCAGCGTGCAGCTCGCCGACCACTACC
AGCAGAACACCCCCATCGGCGACGGCCCCGTGCTGCTGCCCGACAGCCACTACCTGAGCACCCAGTCCGT
GCTGAGCAAAGACCCCAACGAGAAGCGCGATCACATGGTCCTGCTGGAGTTCCGCACCGCCGCCGGGATC
ACTCTCGGCATGGACGAGCTGTACAAGTAATACCACCCAGCTTTCTTGTACAAAGTGGTACGCGTGAATT
CACTCCTCAGGTGCAGGCTGCCTATCAGAAGGTGGTGGCTGGTGTGGCCAATGCCCTGGCTCACAAATAC
CACTGAGATCTTTTTCCCTCTGCCAAAAATTATGGGGACATCATGAAGCCCCTTGAGCATCTGACTTCTG
GCTAATAAAGGAAATTTATTTTCATTGCAATAGTGTGTTGGAATTTTTTGTGTCTCTCACTCGGAAGGAC
ATATGGGAGGGCAAATCATTTAAAACATCAGAATGAGTATTTGGTTTAGAGTTTGGCAACATATGCCCAT
ATGCTGGCTGCCATGAACAAAGGTTGGCTATAAAGAGGTCATCAGTATATGAAACAGCCCCCTGCTGTCC
ATTCCTTATTCCATAGAAAAGCCTTGACTTGAGGTTAGATTTTTTTTATATTTTGTTTTGTGTTATTTTT
TTCTTTAACATCCCTAAAATTTTCCTTACATGTTTTACTAGCCAGATTTTTCCTCCTCTCCTGACTACTC
CCAGTCATAGCTGTCCCTCTTCTCTTATGGAGATCCCTCGACCTGCAGCCCAAGCTTGGCGTAATCATGG
TCATAGCTGTTTCCTGTGTGAAATTGTTATCCGCTCACAATTCCACACAACATACGAGCCGGAAGCATAA
AGTGTAAAGCCTGGGGTGCCTAATGAGTGAGCTAACTCACATTAATTGCGTTGCGCTCACTGCCCGCTTT
CCAGTCGGGAAACCTGTCGTGCCAGCGGATCGACAGTACTAAGCTTGGTCTAATACCCAATCTCTCGTCT
TATCCAGATGTTTTATACGCCTCTGGCCCGTGTCTCAAAATCTCTGATGTTACATTGCACAAGATAAAAT
AATATCATCATGAACAATAAAACTGTCTGCTTACATAAACAGTAATACAAGGGGTGTTATGAGCCATATT
CAACGGGAAACGTCGAGGCCGCGATTAAATTCCAACATGGATGCTGATTTATATGGGTATAAATGGGCTC
GCGATAATGTCGGGCAATCAGGTGCGACAATCTATCGCTTGTATGGGAAGCCCGATGCGCCAGAGTTGTT
TCTGAAACATGGCAAAGGTAGCGTTGCCAATGATGTTACAGATGAGATGGTCAGACTAAACTGGCTGACG
GAATTTATGCCTCTTCCGACCATCAAGCATTTTATCCGTACTCCTGATGATGCATGGTTACTCACCACTG
CGATCCCCGGAAAAACAGCATTCCAGGTATTAGAAGAATATCCTGATTCAGGTGAAAATATTGTTGATGC
GCTGGCAGTGTTCCTGCGCCGGTTGCATTCGATTCCTGTTTGTAATTGTCCTTTTAACAGCGATCGCGTA
TTTCGTCTCGCTCAGGCGCAATCACGAATGAATAACGGTTTGGTTGATGCGAGTGATTTTGATGACGAGC
GTAATGGCTGGCCTGTTGAACAAGTCTGGAAAGAAATGCATAAACTTTTGCCATTCTCACCGGATTCAGT
CGTCACTCATGGTGATTTCTCACTTGATAACCTTATTTTTGACGAGGGGAAATTAATAGGTTGTATTGAT
GTTGGACGAGTCGGAATCGCAGACCGATACCAGGATCTTGCCATCCTATGGAACTGCCTCGGTGAGTTTT
CTCCTTCATTACAGAAACGGCTTTTTCAAAAATATGGTATTGATAATCCTGATATGAATAAATTGCAGTT
TCATTTGATGCTCGATGAGTTTTTCTAATCAGAATTGGTTAATTGGTTGTAACACTGGCAGAGCATTACG
CTGACTTGACGGGACGGCGCAAGCTCATGACCAAAATCCCTTAACGTGAGTTACGCGTCGTTCCACTGAG
CGTCAGAGGTATCACTAGTATTACAGAGGTAAGTTATAACAGTCGCCTAACCC
Features (pLannotate 1.2.2; 28 found; start..end, strand, type, name):
     87..675     -  rep_origin     ori: high-copy-number ColE1/pMB1/pBR322/pUC origin of replication
    846..1706    -  CDS            AmpR: β-lactamase; bla; confers resistance to ampicillin, carbenicillin, and related antibiotics
   1707..1778    -  promoter       AmpR promoter: bla
   1857..2456    +  CDS            PuroR: puromycin N-acetyltransferase; pac from Streptomyces alboniger; confers resistance to puromycin
   2461..2541    +  CDS            HBB (fragment): HBB_PONPY - Experimental evidence at transcript level: Swiss-Prot protein existence level 2. Involved in oxygen transport from the lung to the various peripheral tissues. From Pongo pygmaeus (Bornean orangutan).
   2612..2667    +  polyA_signal   β-globin poly(A) signal: rabbit β-globin polyadenylation signal (Gil and Proudfoot, 1987)
   3646..3666    +  protein_bind   attB4: mutant version of attB; core recombination site for the Gateway® BP reaction BP Clonase™
   3734..3945    +  promoter       EF-1α core promoter: core promoter for human elongation factor EF-1α
   3946..4884    +  intron         EF-1α intron A: intron upstream of the start codon of human EF-1α
   4911..4931    +  protein_bind   attB1: mutant version of attB; core recombination site for the Gateway® BP reaction BP Clonase™
   4951..5646    +  CDS            mKate2: mKate2 is a basic (constitutively fluorescent) red fluorescent protein published in 2009, derived from Entacmaea quadricolor. It is reported to be a rapidly-maturing monomer with moderate acid sensitivity.
   5666..5690    -  protein_bind   attB2: mutant version of attB; recombination site for the Gateway® BP reaction BP Clonase™
   5834..5908    +  CDS            HBB (fragment): HBB_PONPY - Experimental evidence at transcript level: Swiss-Prot protein existence level 2. Involved in oxygen transport from the lung to the various peripheral tissues. From Pongo pygmaeus (Bornean orangutan).
   5979..6034    +  polyA_signal   β-globin poly(A) signal: rabbit β-globin polyadenylation signal (Gil and Proudfoot, 1987)
   6418..6443    +  misc_feature   SA: splice acceptor site
   7115..7135    +  protein_bind   attB4: mutant version of attB; core recombination site for the Gateway® BP reaction BP Clonase™
   7203..7414    +  promoter       EF-1α core promoter: core promoter for human elongation factor EF-1α
   7415..8353    +  intron         EF-1α intron A: intron upstream of the start codon of human EF-1α
   8380..8400    +  protein_bind   attB1: mutant version of attB; core recombination site for the Gateway® BP reaction BP Clonase™
   8411..9127    +  CDS            EBFP2: EBFP2 is a basic (constitutively fluorescent) blue fluorescent protein published in 2007, derived from Aequorea victoria. It is reported to be a rapidly-maturing monomer with moderate acid sensitivity.
   9135..9159    -  protein_bind   attB2: mutant version of attB; recombination site for the Gateway® BP reaction BP Clonase™
   9163..9243    +  CDS            HBB (fragment): HBB_PONPY - Experimental evidence at transcript level: Swiss-Prot protein existence level 2. Involved in oxygen transport from the lung to the various peripheral tissues. From Pongo pygmaeus (Bornean orangutan).
   9314..9369    +  polyA_signal   β-globin poly(A) signal: rabbit β-globin polyadenylation signal (Gil and Proudfoot, 1987)
   9752..9774    -  protein_bind   lac operator (fragment): The lac repressor binds to the lac operator to inhibit transcription in E. coli. This inhibition can be relieved by adding lactose or isopropyl-β-D-thiogalactopyranoside (IPTG). lac repressor encoded by lacI
   9778..9808    -  promoter       lac promoter: promoter for the E. coli lac operon
   9823..9844    -  protein_bind   CAP binding site: CAP binding activates transcription in the presence of cAMP. E. coli catabolite activator protein
   9857..9896    -  CDS            lacI (fragment): lac repressor; lacI; The lac repressor binds to the lac operator to inhibit transcription in E. coli. This inhibition can be relieved by adding lactose or isopropyl-β-D-thiogalactopyranoside (IPTG).
  10069..10878   +  CDS            KanR: aminoglycoside phosphotransferase; aph(3')-Ia; confers resistance to kanamycin in bacteria or G418 (Geneticin®) in eukaryotes
