[The description below was written by a language model from this plasmid's Addgene catalogue record and pLannotate feature annotations shown in this document.]
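Description:
LSB-hsa-miR-532-3p is a mammalian expression and synthetic-biology plasmid built on the Low Sensor Backbone (LSB), designed as a two-colour fluorescent sensor of human miR-532-3p activity. It is about 11 kb and propagates in E. coli from a high-copy ColE1/pUC-type origin. It carries both a β-lactamase gene (ampicillin) and an aph(3')-Ia gene (kanamycin), and the record lists dual selection with both antibiotics. A small lac promoter/operator remnant is also annotated in the backbone.

The payload consists of two parallel transcription units, each driven by the human EF-1α core promoter with its intron A and terminated by a rabbit β-globin poly(A) signal. Both are flanked by Gateway attB4/attB1/attB2 scars that reflect modular assembly of promoter and gene parts. One unit expresses the red fluorescent protein mKate2, and the catalogue states that the hsa-miR-532-3p target lies in its 3' UTR. The target itself is not annotated in the feature table, but there is an unannotated gap between the mKate2 cassette's attB2 site and the β-globin sequences. The second unit expresses the blue protein EBFP2 without a target and serves as an internal reference for delivery and expression. Endogenous or supplied miR-532-3p represses mKate2, so miRNA activity is read as the drop in mKate2 relative to EBFP2 fluorescence.

A puromycin N-acetyltransferase gene with its own β-globin poly(A) is also present for selection in mammalian cells, although no dedicated promoter for it is annotated. The depositor notes that the repeated poly(A) elements make the plasmid inherently unstable. The physical plasmid also differs from the deposited sequence by short insertions flanking the puromycin coding region, which reportedly do not affect selection.
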