Addgene plasmid #103617: LSB-hsa-miR-532-3p
Purpose: Used to sense miRNA activity using fluorescence based tools. hsa-miR-532-3p target in 3' UTR of of mKate. miRNA activity can be measured by the repression of mKate2 relative to EBFP2 fluorescent proteins . Plasmid is inherently unstable; please see Depositor Comments
Depositing lab: Ron Weiss. Depositing organization: Massachusetts Institute of Technology. Publication: A mixed antagonistic/synergistic miRNA repression model enables accurate predictions of multi-input miRNA sensor activity. Gam JJ, Babb J, Weiss R. Nat Commun. 2018 Jun 22;9(1):2430. doi: 10.1038/s41467-018-04575-0. PubMed 29934631.
Backbone
  Vector backbone: Low Sensor Backbone (LSB)
  Vector type: Mammalian Expression, Synthetic Biology
Growth in bacteria
  Bacterial resistance: Ampicillin and Kanamycin, 100 & 50 μg/mL
  Growth temperature: 30°C
  Growth strain: NEB Stable
  Copy number: High Copy
Gene/Insert
  Gene/Insert name: hsa-miR-532-3p target
  Species: H. sapiens (human)
  Entrez Gene: MIR532 (a.k.a. MIRN532, hsa-mir-532, mir-532)
  Promoter: EF-1a
  Cloning method: Gibson Cloning
Terms and licenses: Academic/Nonprofit Terms; Industry Terms: Not Available to Industry
Depositor comments: Please note that this plasmid is inherently unstable due to a repeating poly A element. We recommend performing a diagnostic digest on multiple colonies upon receipt. The depositors would like to note the presence of several discrepancies between the depositor sequence and physical plasmid sequence. In particular, the sequences upstream and downstream of the puromycin coding region have 10 bp insertions which do not affect the ability to perform puromycin selection. The sequences for those regions within the physical plasmids are as follows: Upstream of Puro: GAATTCGACCGCCTGTCTCAAGGTGCCACC; Downstream of Puro: GCTTTGAGACTACGCGTGAATTCACTCCTC. Please contact if you are interested in this plasmid prior to placing an order.
How to cite: LSB-hsa-miR-532-3p was a gift from Ron Weiss (Addgene plasmid # 103617 ; http://n2t.net/addgene:103617 ; RRID:Addgene_103617)
