>Addgene plasmid #103617 | LSB-hsa-miR-532-3p | depositor partial sequence | sequence record 196283 | hsa-miR-532-3p target
TGCAAGCCTTGGGTGTGGGAGG
