>Addgene plasmid #103617 | LSB-hsa-miR-532-3p | addgene partial sequence | sequence record 226555 | mKate2-F 5'-ACCCGCTAAGAACCTCAAGA-3'
AGGAGGCCGACAAAGAGACATACGTCGAGCAGCACGAGGTGGCTGTGGCCAGATACTGCGACCTCCCTAG
CAAACTGGGGCACAAACTTAATTGAGAATTCTACCACCCAGCTTTCTTGTACAAAGTGGTACGTCTCAAG
ACCAGAGGTCTCTGCTTTCGATGTTTGCAAGCCTTGGGTGTGGGAGGTGCAAGCCTTGGGTGTGGGAGGT
GCAAGCCTTGGGTGTGGGAGGTGCAAGCCTTGGGTGTGGGAGGCAACCAGAAGAGACCTGTGCTTCACTC
CTCA
